>Addgene plasmid #23833 | pDONR223-PAK6 | depositor partial sequence | sequence record 11076 | Author sequence
ATGTTCCGCAAGAAAAAGAAGAAACGCCCTGAGATCTCAGCGCCACAGAACTTCCAGCACCGTGTCCACA
CCTCCTTCGACCCCAAAGAAGGCAAGTTTGTGGGCCTCCCCCCACAATGGCAGAACATCCTGGACACACT
GCGGCGCCCCAAGCCCGTGGTGGACCCTTCGCGAATCACACGGGTGCAGCTCCAGCCCATGAAGACAGTG
GTGCGGGGCAGCGCGATGCCTGTGGATGGCTACATCTCGGGGCTGCTCAACGACATCCAGAAGTTGTCAG
TCATCAGCTCCAACACCCTGCGTGGCCGCAGCCCCACCAGCCGGCGGCGGGCACAGTCCCTGGGGCTGCT
GGGGGATGAGCACTGGGCCACCGACCCAGACATGTACCTCCAGAGCCCCCAGTCTGAGCGCACTGACCCC
CACGGCCTCTACCTCAGCTGCAACGGGGGCACACCAGCAGGCCACAAGCAGATGCCGTGGCCCGAGCCAC
AGAGCCCACGGGTCCTGCCCAATGGGCTGGCTGCAAAGGCACAGTCCCTGGGCCCCGCCGAGTTTCAGGG
TGCCTCGCAGCGCTGTCTGCAGCTGGGTGCCTGCCTGCAGAGCTCCCCACCAGGAGCCTCGCCCCCCACG
GGCACCAATAGGCATGGAATGAAGGCTGCCAAGCATGGCTCTGAGGAGGCCCGGCCACAGTCCTGCCTGG
TGGGCTCAGCCACAGGCAGGCCAGGTGGGGAAGGCAGCCCTAGCCCTAAGACCCGGGAGAGCAGCCTGAA
GCGCAGGCTATTCCGAAGCATGTTCCTGTCCACTGCTGCCACAGCCCCTCCAAGCAGCAGCAAGCCAGGC
CCTCCACCACAGAGCAAGCCCAACTCCTCTTTCCGACCGCCGCAGAAAGACAACCCCCCAAGCCTGGTGG
CCAAGGCCCAGTCCTTGCCCTCGGACCAGCCGGTGGGGACCTTCAGCCCTCTGACCACTTCGGATACCAG
CAGCCCCCAGAAGTCCCTCCGCACAGCCCCGGCCACAGGCCAGCTTCCAGGCCGGTCTTCCCCAGCGGGA
TCCCCCCGCACCTGGCACGCCCAGATCAGCACCAGCAACCTGTACCTGCCCCAGGACCCCACGGTTGCCA
AGGGTGCCCTGGCTGGTGAGGACACAGGTGTTGTGACACATGAGCAGTTCAAGGCTGCGCTCAGGATGGT
GGTGGACCAGGGTGACCCCCGGCTGCTGCTGGACAGCTACGTGAAGATTGGCGAGGGCTCCACCGGCATC
GTCTGCTTGGCCCGGGAGAAGCACTCGGGCCGCCAGGTGGCCGTCAAGATGATGGACCTCAGGAAGCAGC
AGCGCAGGGAGCTGCTCTTCAACGAGGTGGTGATCATGCGGGACTACCAGCACTTCAACGTGGTGGAGAT
GTACAAGAGCTACCTGGTGGGCGAGGAGCTGTGGGTGCTCATGGAGTTCCTGCAGGGAGGAGCCCTCACA
GACATCGTCTCCCAAGTCAGGCTGAATGAGGAGCAGATTGCCACTGTGTGTGAGGCTGTGCTGCAGGCCC
TGGCCTACCTGCATGCTCAGGGTGTCATCCACCGGGACATCAAGAGTGACTCCATCCTGCTGACCCTCGA
TGGCAGGGTGAAGCTCTCGGACTTCGGATTCTGTGCTCAGATCAGCAAAGACGTCCCTAAGAGGAAGTCC
CTGGTGGGAACCCCCTACTGGATGGCTCCTGAAGTGATCTCCAGGTCTTTGTATGCCACTGAGGTGGATA
TCTGGTCTCTGGGCATCATGGTGATTGAGATGGTAGATGGGGAGCCACCGTACTTCAGTGACTCCCCAGT
GCAAGCCATGAAGAGGCTCCGGGACAGCCCCCCACCCAAGCTGAAAAACTCTCACAAGGTCTCCCCAGTG
CTGCGAGACTTCCTGGAGCGGATGCTGGTGCGGGACCCCCAAGAGAGAGCCACAGCCCAGGAGCTCCTAG
ACCACCCCTTCCTGCTGCAGACAGGGCTACCTGAGTGCCTGGTGCCCCTGATCCAGCTCTACCGAAAGCA
GACCTCCACCTGCTGA
