>Addgene plasmid #23833 | pDONR223-PAK6 | addgene partial sequence | sequence record 29689 | 23833 with M13pUC-fwd
AGCTCGGGCCCAATAATGATTTTATTTTGACTGATAGTGACCTGTTCGTTGCAACAAATTGATGAGCAAT
GCTTTTTTATAATGCCAACTTTGTACAAAAAAGTTGGCATGTTCCGCAAGAAAAAGAAGAAACGCCCTGA
GATCTCAGCGCCACAGAACTTCCAGCACCGTGTCCACACCTCCTTCGACCCCAAAGAAGGCAAGTTTGTG
GGCCTCCCCCCACAATGGCAGAACATCCTGGACACACTGCGGCGCCCCAAGCCCGTGGTGGACCCTTCGC
GAATCACACGGGTGCAGCTCCAGCCCATGAAGACAGTGGTGCGGGGCAGCGCGATGCCTGTGGATGGCTA
CATCTCGGGGCTGCTCAACGACATCCAGAAGTTGTCAGTCATCAGCTCCAACACCCTGCGTGGCCGCAGC
CCCACCAGCCGGCGGCGGGCACAGTCCCTGGGGCTGCTGGGGGATGAGCACTGGGCCACCGACCCAGACA
TGTACCTCCAGAGCCCCCAGTCTGAGCGCACTGACCCCCACGGCCTCTACCTCAGCTGCAACGGGGGCAC
ACCAGCAGGCCACAAGCAGATGCCGTGGCCCGAGCCACAGAGCCCACGGGTCCTGCCCAATGGGCTGGCT
GCAAAGGCACAGTCCCTGGGCCCCGCCGAGTTTCAGGGTGCCTCGCAGCGCTGTCTGCAGCTGGGTGCCT
GCCTGCAGAGCTCCCCACCAGGAGCCTCGCCCCCCACGGGCACCAATAGGCATGGAAT
