[The description below was written by a language model from this plasmid's Addgene catalogue record.]
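Description:
pDONR223-PAK6 is a Gateway entry-type clone built in the Invitrogen pDONR223 donor backbone (about 5 kb without insert), carrying the human PAK6 open reading frame, which encodes p21(CDKN1A)-activated kinase 6, a serine/threonine kinase. The insert is roughly 2 kb and was introduced by Gateway recombination. The plasmid is maintained in E. coli as a high-copy construct and is selected with spectinomycin. No feature table accompanies the record, so the specific origin of replication and the recombination sites flanking the ORF are not itemised. In general, an ORF recombined into a pDONR vector ends up flanked by attL sites that permit LR transfer into attR-containing destination vectors. M13 forward and reverse primer sites on either side of the insert are listed for sequence verification.

The ORF was deliberately cloned without a stop codon. This "open" configuration lets the coding sequence be recombined in frame into a destination vector that supplies a C-terminal epitope tag of choice together with the stop codon. The donor backbone is not described as carrying a mammalian promoter or other expression elements, and the depositors state explicitly that the plasmid should not be transfected directly; it serves purely as a shuttle and archival source of the PAK6 coding sequence. A companion set of four lentiviral destination vectors (pLX301 to pLX304) is suggested for expressing the ORF in mammalian cells. The clone belongs to a kit of kinase ORFs and is associated with a study of how MAP kinase pathway reactivation confers resistance to RAF inhibition, which suggests use in gain-of-function expression experiments.
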