Addgene plasmid #23833: pDONR223-PAK6
Depositing lab: William Hahn & David Root. Depositing organization: Dana-Farber Cancer Institute. Publication: COT drives resistance to RAF inhibition through MAP kinase pathway reactivation. Johannessen CM, Boehm JS, Kim SY, Thomas SR, Wardwell L, Johnson LA, Emery CM, Stransky N, Cogdill AP, Barretina J, Caponigro G, Hieronymus H, Murray RR, Salehi-Ashtiani K, Hill DE, Vidal M, Zhao JJ, Yang X, Alkan O, Kim S, Harris JL, Wilson CJ, Myer VE, Finan PM, Root DE, Roberts TM, Golub T, Flaherty KT, Dummer R, Weber BL, Sellers WR, Schlegel R, Wargo JA, Hahn WC, Garraway LA. Nature. 2010 Dec 16;468(7326):968-72. doi: 10.1038/nature09627 PubMed 21107320.
Backbone
  Vector backbone: pDONR223
  Backbone manufacturer: Invitrogen
  Backbone size w/o insert (bp): 5005
  Vector type: Gateway Donor vector
Growth in bacteria
  Bacterial resistance: Spectinomycin, 50 μg/mL
  Growth temperature: 37°C
  Growth strain: DH5alpha
  Copy number: High Copy
Gene/Insert
  Gene/Insert name: PAK6 (alt name: p21(CDKN1A)-activated kinase 6)
  Species: H. sapiens (human)
  Insert size (bp): 2046
  Entrez Gene: PAK6 (a.k.a. PAK5)
  Cloning method: Gateway Cloning
  Sequencing primers: 5′ M13pUC-fwd; 3′ M13rev
Terms and licenses: Academic/Nonprofit Terms; Industry Terms: Not Available to Industry
Depositor comments: The ORF has no Stop codon. This design enables easy recombination into a destination vector to add an epitope tag of choice and Stop codon to the ORF. Do NOT use this plasmid directly for transfections. A set of 4 custom lentiviral vectors is available ( pLX301 (http://www.addgene.org/25895/) , pLX302 (http://www.addgene.org/25896/) , pLX303 (http://www.addgene.org/25897/) , pLX304 (http://www.addgene.org/25890/) ) to be used to express these ORFs in mammalian cells. These plasmids are not included in the kit and must be ordered separately.
How to cite: pDONR223-PAK6 was a gift from William Hahn & David Root (Addgene plasmid # 23833 ; http://n2t.net/addgene:23833 ; RRID:Addgene_23833)
